>Addgene plasmid #35316 | pBbA7a-RFP | depositor full sequence | sequence record 42983 | pBbA7a-RFP sequence 4320 bps
GACGTCCTCACTGCCCGCTTTCCAGTCGGGAAACCTGTCGTGCCAGCTGCATTAATGAATCGGCCAACGC
GCGGGGAGAGGCGGTTTGCGTATTGGGCGCCAGGGTGGTTTTTCTTTTCACCAGTGAGACGGGCAACAGC
TGATTGCCCTTCACCGCCTGGCCCTGAGAGAGTTGCAGCAAGCGGTCCACGCTGGTTTGCCCCAGCAGGC
GAAAATCCTGTTTGATGGTGGTTAACGGCGGGATATAACATGAGCTGTCTTCGGTATCGTCGTATCCCAC
TACCGAGATGTCCGCACCAACGCGCAGCCCGGACTCGGTAATGGCGCGCATTGCGCCCAGCGCCATCTGA
TCGTTGGCAACCAGCATCGCAGTGGGAACGATGCCCTCATTCAGCATTTGCATGGTTTGTTGAAAACCGG
ACATGGCACTCCAGTCGCCTTCCCGTTCCGCTATCGGCTGAATTTGATTGCGAGTGAGATATTTATGCCA
GCCAGCCAGACGCAGACGCGCCGAGACAGAACTTAATGGGCCCGCTAACAGCGCGATTTGCTGGTGACCC
AATGCGACCAGATGCTCCACGCCCAGTCGCGTACCGTCTTCATGGGAGAAAATAATACTGTTGATGGGTG
TCTGGTCAGAGACATCAAGAAATAACGCCGGAACATTAGTGCAGGCAGCTTCCACAGCAATGGCATCCTG
GTCATCCAGCGGATAGTTAATGATCAGCCCACTGACGCGTTGCGCGAGAAGATTGTGCACCGCCGCTTTA
CAGGCTTCGACGCCGCTTCGTTCTACCATCGACACCACCACGCTGGCACCCAGTTGATCGGCGCGAGATT
TAATCGCCGCGACAATTTGCGACGGCGCGTGCAGGGCCAGACTGGAGGTGGCAACGCCAATCAGCAACGA
CTGTTTGCCCGCCAGTTGTTGTGCCACGCGGTTGGGAATGTAATTCAGCTCCGCCATCGCCGCTTCCACT
TTTTCCCGCGTTTTCGCAGAAACGTGGCTGGCCTGGTTCACCACGCGGGAAACGGTCTGATAAGAGACAC
CGGCATACTCTGCGACATCGTATAACGTTACTGGTTTCACATTCACCACCCTGAATTGACTCTCTTCCGG
GCGCTATCATGCCATACCGCGAAAGGTTTTGCGCCATTCGATGGTGTCCGGGATCTCGACGCTCTCCCTT
ATGCGACTCCTGCATTAGGAAGCAGCCCAGTAGTAGGTTGAGGCCGTTGAGCACCGCCGCCGCAAGGAAT
GGTGCATGCAAGGAGATGGCGCCCAACAGTCCCCCGGCCACGGGGCCTGCCACCATACCCACGCCGAAAC
AAGCGCTCATGAGCCCGAAGTGGCGAGCCCGATCTTCCCCATCGGTGATGTCGGCGATATAGGCGCCAGC
AACCGCACCTGTGGCGCCGGTGATGCCGGCCACGATGCGTCCGGCGTAGAGGATCGAGATCGATCTCGAT
CCCGCGAAATTAATACGACTCACTATAGGGGAATTGTGAGCGGATAACAATTTCAGAATTCAAAAGATCT
TTTAAGAAGGAGATATACATATGGCGAGTAGCGAAGACGTTATCAAAGAGTTCATGCGTTTCAAAGTTCG
TATGGAAGGTTCCGTTAACGGTCACGAGTTCGAAATCGAAGGTGAAGGTGAAGGTCGTCCGTACGAAGGT
ACCCAGACCGCTAAACTGAAAGTTACCAAAGGTGGTCCGCTGCCGTTCGCTTGGGACATCCTGTCCCCGC
AGTTCCAGTACGGTTCCAAAGCTTACGTTAAACACCCGGCTGACATCCCGGACTACCTGAAACTGTCCTT
CCCGGAAGGTTTCAAATGGGAACGTGTTATGAACTTCGAAGACGGTGGTGTTGTTACCGTTACCCAGGAC
TCCTCCCTGCAAGACGGTGAGTTCATCTACAAAGTTAAACTGCGTGGTACCAACTTCCCGTCCGACGGTC
CGGTTATGCAGAAAAAAACCATGGGTTGGGAAGCTTCCACCGAACGTATGTACCCGGAAGACGGTGCTCT
GAAAGGTGAAATCAAAATGCGTCTGAAACTGAAAGACGGTGGTCACTACGACGCTGAAGTTAAAACCACC
TACATGGCTAAAAAACCGGTTCAGCTGCCGGGTGCTTACAAAACCGACATCAAACTGGACATCACCTCCC
ACAACGAAGACTACACCATCGTTGAACAGTACGAACGTGCTGAAGGTCGTCACTCCACCGGTGCTTAAGG
ATCCAAACTCGAGTAAGGATCTCCAGGCATCAAATAAAACGAAAGGCTCAGTCGAAAGACTGGGCCTTTC
GTTTTATCTGTTGTTTGTCGGTGAACGCTCTCTACTAGAGTCACACTGGCTCACCTTCGGGTGGGCCTTT
CTGCGTTTATACCTAGGGATATATTCCGCTTCCTCGCTCACTGACTCGCTACGCTCGGTCGTTCGACTGC
GGCGAGCGGAAATGGCTTACGAACGGGGCGGAGATTTCCTGGAAGATGCCAGGAAGATACTTAACAGGGA
AGTGAGAGGGCCGCGGCAAAGCCGTTTTTCCATAGGCTCCGCCCCCCTGACAAGCATCACGAAATCTGAC
GCTCAAATCAGTGGTGGCGAAACCCGACAGGACTATAAAGATACCAGGCGTTTCCCCCTGGCGGCTCCCT
CGTGCGCTCTCCTGTTCCTGCCTTTCGGTTTACCGGTGTCATTCCGCTGTTATGGCCGCGTTTGTCTCAT
TCCACGCCTGACACTCAGTTCCGGGTAGGCAGTTCGCTCCAAGCTGGACTGTATGCACGAACCCCCCGTT
CAGTCCGACCGCTGCGCCTTATCCGGTAACTATCGTCTTGAGTCCAACCCGGAAAGACATGCAAAAGCAC
CACTGGCAGCAGCCACTGGTAATTGATTTAGAGGAGTTAGTCTTGAAGTCATGCGCCGGTTAAGGCTAAA
CTGAAAGGACAAGTTTTGGTGACTGCGCTCCTCCAAGCCAGTTACCTCGGTTCAAAGAGTTGGTAGCTCA
GAGAACCTTCGAAAAACCGCCCTGCAAGGCGGTTTTTTCGTTTTCAGAGCAAGAGATTACGCGCAGACCA
AAACGATCTCAAGAAGATCATCTTATTAATCAGATAAAATATTTCTAGATTTCAGTGCAATTTATCTCTT
CAAATGTAGCACCTGAAGTCAGCCCCATACGATATAAGTTGTTACTAGTGCTTGGATTCTCACCAATAAA
AAACGCCCGGCGGCAACCGAGCGTTCTGAACAAATCCAGATGGAGTTCTGAGGTCATTACTGGATCTATC
AACAGGAGTCCAAGCGAGCTCGTAAACTTGGTCTGACAGTTACCAATGCTTAATCAGTGAGGCACCTATC
TCAGCGATCTGTCTATTTCGTTCATCCATAGTTGCCTGACTCCCCGTCGTGTAGATAACTACGATACGGG
AGGGCTTACCATCTGGCCCCAGTGCTGCAATGATACCGCGAGACCCACGCTCACCGGCTCCAGATTTATC
AGCAATAAACCAGCCAGCCGGAAGGGCCGAGCGCAGAAGTGGTCCTGCAACTTTATCCGCCTCCATCCAG
TCTATTAATTGTTGCCGGGAAGCTAGAGTAAGTAGTTCGCCAGTTAATAGTTTGCGCAACGTTGTTGCCA
TTGCTACAGGCATCGTGGTGTCACGCTCGTCGTTTGGTATGGCTTCATTCAGCTCCGGTTCCCAACGATC
AAGGCGAGTTACATGATCCCCCATGTTGTGCAAAAAAGCGGTTAGCTCCTTCGGTCCTCCGATCGTTGTC
AGAAGTAAGTTGGCCGCAGTGTTATCACTCATGGTTATGGCAGCACTGCATAATTCTCTTACTGTCATGC
CATCCGTAAGATGCTTTTCTGTGACTGGTGAGTACTCAACCAAGTCATTCTGAGAATAGTGTATGCGGCG
ACCGAGTTGCTCTTGCCCGGCGTCAATACGGGATAATACCGCGCCACATAGCAGAACTTTAAAAGTGCTC
ATCATTGGAAAACGTTCTTCGGGGCGAAAACTCTCAAGGATCTTACCGCTGTTGAGATCCAGTTCGATGT
AACCCACTCGTGCACCCAACTGATCTTCAGCATCTTTTACTTTCACCAGCGTTTCTGGGTGAGCAAAAAC
AGGAAGGCAAAATGCCGCAAAAAAGGGAATAAGGGCGACACGGAAATGTTGAATACTCATACTCTTCCTT
TTTCAATATTATTGAAGCATTTATCAGGGTTATTGTCTCATGAGCGGATACATATTTGAATGTATTTAGA
AAAATAAACAAATAGGGGTTCCGCGCACATTTCCCCGAAAAGTGCCACCT
Features (pLannotate 1.2.2; 13 found; start..end, strand, type, name):
      8..1090    -  CDS            lacI: lac repressor; lacI; The lac repressor binds to the lac operator to inhibit transcription in E. coli. This inhibition can be relieved by adding lactose or isopropyl-β-D-thiogalactopyranoside (IPTG).
   1091..1168    -  promoter       lacI promoter: lacI
   1176..1455    -  CDS            TcR (fragment): tetracycline efflux protein; tet; confers resistance to tetracycline
   1481..1499    +  promoter       T7 promoter: promoter for bacteriophage T7 RNA polymerase
   1504..1520    +  protein_bind   lac operator: The lac repressor binds to the lac operator to inhibit transcription in E. coli. This inhibition can be relieved by adding lactose or isopropyl-β-D-thiogalactopyranoside (IPTG). lac repressor encoded by lacI
   1561..2238    +  CDS            mRFP1: monomeric derivative of DsRed (Campbell et al., 2002)
   2271..2342    +  terminator     rrnB T1 terminator: transcription terminator T1 from the E. coli rrnB gene
   2358..2385    +  terminator     T7Te terminator: phage T7 early transcription terminator
   2404..2459    -  rep_origin     RSF ori (fragment): Plasmids containing the RSF 1030 origin of replication can be propagated in E. coli cells that contain additional plasmids with compatible origins.
   2547..3092    -  rep_origin     p15A ori: Plasmids containing the medium-copy-number p15A origin of replication can be propagated in E. coli cells that contain a second plasmid with the ColE1 origin.
   3206..3300    -  terminator     lambda t0 terminator: transcription terminator from phage lambda
   3330..4190    -  CDS            AmpR: β-lactamase; bla; confers resistance to ampicillin, carbenicillin, and related antibiotics
   4191..4295    -  promoter       AmpR promoter: bla
