[The description below was written by a language model from this plasmid's Addgene catalogue record and pLannotate feature annotations shown in this document.]
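Description:
pBbA7a-RFP is a bacterial expression plasmid from the BglBrick (pBb) series, a modular synthetic-biology vector platform in which origin, promoter system and resistance marker are combined as interchangeable parts. This 4,320 bp member carries the p15A origin of replication, listed in the catalogue as low copy, which is compatible with ColE1-type plasmids and so allows co-maintenance with a second vector in E. coli. Selection is by ampicillin through the β-lactamase gene driven by its own promoter and followed by a lambda t0 terminator. The annotation also picks up a short tetracycline-resistance fragment and a short RSF origin fragment; these are partial matches and are unlikely to be functional elements.

The payload is a 678 bp synthetic RFP coding sequence, annotated as mRFP1, the monomeric DsRed derivative. It sits downstream of a T7 promoter immediately followed by a lac operator, and transcription is stopped by tandem rrnB T1 and T7Te terminators. A divergently oriented lacI gene with its native promoter supplies lac repressor, which binds the operator to hold expression off until IPTG or lactose is added. Because the promoter is recognised only by T7 RNA polymerase, expression requires a host that provides that polymerase; the cloning strain listed in the record serves for propagation.

In this vector family the RFP serves as a reporter for characterising expression behaviour of the promoter and origin combination. It also acts as a placeholder that can be swapped by restriction cloning for a gene of interest, giving inducible T7-driven expression from a p15A backbone.
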