Addgene plasmid #35316: pBbA7a-RFP
Depositing lab: Jay Keasling. Depositing organization: University of California, Berkeley. Publication: BglBrick vectors and datasheets: A synthetic biology platform for gene expression. Lee TS, Krupa RA, Zhang F, Hajimorad M, Holtz WJ, Prasad N, Lee SK, Keasling JD. J Biol Eng. 2011 Sep 20;5:12. 10.1186/1754-1611-5-12 PubMed 21933410.
Backbone
  Vector backbone: pBb
  Backbone size w/o insert (bp): 3642
  Vector type: Bacterial Expression, Synthetic Biology
Growth in bacteria
  Bacterial resistance: Ampicillin, 100 μg/mL
  Growth temperature: 37°C
  Growth strain: DH5alpha
  Copy number: Low Copy
Gene/Insert
  Gene/Insert name: RFP (alt name: JBEI Part ID: JPUB_000082)
  Species: Synthetic
  Insert size (bp): 678
  Promoter: T7
  Cloning method: Restriction Enzyme
  Sequencing primers: 5′ jkRFP-R (gctttggaaccgtactggaa); 3′ jkRFP-F (tggtcactacgacgctgaag)
Terms and licenses: Academic/Nonprofit Terms; Industry Terms: Not Available to Industry
Depositor comments: JBEI Part ID: JPUB_000082; Origin: p15A
How to cite: pBbA7a-RFP was a gift from Jay Keasling (Addgene plasmid # 35316 ; http://n2t.net/addgene:35316 ; RRID:Addgene_35316)
