>Addgene plasmid #35316 | pBbA7a-RFP | addgene partial sequence | sequence record 43622 | jkRFP-F 5'-tggtcactacgacgctgaag-3'
TGCCGGGTGCTTACAAAACCGACATCAAACTGGACATCACCTCCCACAACGAAGACTACACCATCGTTGA
ACAGTACGAACGTGCTGAAGGTCGTCACTCCACCGGTGCTTAAGGATCCAAACTCGAGTAAGGATCTCCA
GGCATCAAATAAAACGAAAGGCTCAGTCGAAAGACTGGGCCTTTCGTTTTATCTGTTGTTTGTCGGTGAA
CGCTCTCTACTAGAGTCACACTGGCTCACCTTCGGGTGGGCCTTTCTGCGTTTATACCTAGGGATATATT
CCGCTTCCTCGCTCACTGACTCGCTACGCTCGGTCGTTCGACTGCGGCGAGCGGAAATGGCTTACGAACG
GGGCGGAGATTTCCTGGAAGATGCCAGGAAGATACTTAACAGGGAAGTGAGAGGGCCGCGGCAAAGCCGT
TTTTCCATAGGCTCCGCCCCCCTGACAAGCATCACGAAATCTGACGCTCAAATCAGTGGTGGCGAAACCC
GACAGGACTATAAAGATACCAGGCGTTTCCCCCTGGCGGCTCCCTCGTGCGCTCTCCTGTTCCTGCCTTT
CGGTTTACCGGTGTCATTCCGCTGTTATGGCCGCGTTTGTCTCATTCCACGCCTGACACTCAGTTCCGGG
TAGGCAGTTCGCTCCAAGCTGGACTGTATGCACGAACCCCCCGTTCAGTCCGACCGCTGCGCCTTATCCG
GTAACTATCGTCTTGAGTCCAACCCGGAAAGACATGCAAAAGCACCACTGGCAGCAGCCACTGGTAATTG
ATTTAGAGGAGTTAGTCTTGAAGTCATGCGCCG
