>Addgene plasmid #35316 | pBbA7a-RFP | addgene partial sequence | sequence record 43623 | jkRFP-R 5'-gctttggaaccgtactggaa-3'
CCTTTGGTAACTTTCAGTTTAGCGGTCTGGGTACCTTCGTACGGACGACCTTCACCTTCACCTTCGATTT
CGAACTCGTGACCGTTAACGGAACCTTCCATACGAACTTTGAAACGCATGAACTCTTTGATAACGTCTTC
GCTACTCGCCATATGTATATCTCCTTCTTAAAAGATCTTTTGAATTCTGAAATTGTTATCCGCTCACAAT
TCCCCTATAGTGAGTCGTATTAATTTCGCGGGATCGAGATCGATCTCGATCCTCTACGCCGGACGCATCG
TGGCCGGCATCACCGGCGCCACAGGTGCGGTTGCTGGCGCCTATATCGCCGACATCACCGATGGGGAAGA
TCGGGCTCGCCACTTCGGGCTCATGAGCGCTTGTTTCGGCGTGGGTATGGTGGCAGGCCCCGTGGCCGGG
GGACTGTTGGGCGCCATCTCCTTGCATGCACCATTCCTTGCGGCGGCGGTGCTCAACGGCCTCAACCTAC
TACTGGGCTGCTTCCTAATGCAGGAGTCGCATAAGGGAGAGCGTCGAGATCCCGGACACCATCGAATGGC
GCAAAACCTTTCGCGGTATGGCATGATAGCGCCCGGAAGAGAGTCAATTCAGGGTGGTGAATGTGAAACC
AGTAACGTTATACGATGTCGCAGAGTATGCCGGTGTCTCTTATCAGACCGTTTCCCGCGTGGTGAACCAG
GCCAGCCACGTTTCTGCGAAAACGCGGGAAAAAGTGGAAGCGGCGATGGCGGAGCTGAATTACATTCCCA
ACCGCGTGGCACAACAACTGGCGGGCAAACAGTCGTTGCTGATTGGCGTTGCCACCTCCAGTCTGGCCCT
GCACGCGCCG
